Addgene plasmid #52737: PX-TIR-GFP
Purpose: Retroviral vector expresses the lipid binding domain of p40-phox fused to the TIR of hTIRAP and GFP. Also contains IRES-hCD2 as selectable marker
Depositing lab: Jonathan Kagan. Depositing organization: Boston Children's Hospital. Publication: A promiscuous lipid-binding protein diversifies the subcellular sites of toll-like receptor signal transduction. Bonham KS, Orzalli MH, Hayashi K, Wolf AI, Glanemann C, Weninger W, Iwasaki A, Knipe DM, Kagan JC. Cell. 2014 Feb 13;156(4):705-16. doi: 10.1016/j.cell.2014.01.019. PubMed 24529375.
Backbone
  Vector backbone: MSCV2.2
  Vector type: Mammalian Expression, Retroviral
  Selectable markers: human CD2
Growth in bacteria
  Bacterial resistance: Ampicillin, 100 μg/mL
  Growth temperature: 37°C
  Growth strain: DH5alpha
  Copy number: Unknown
Gene/Insert
  Gene/Insert name: Toll/IL-1 Receptor adaptor protein (alt names: TIRAP; Mal)
  Species: H. sapiens (human)
  Insert size (bp): 1600
  Mutation: Deleted amino acids 1-85
  GenBank ID: AF378129.1 TIRAP
  Entrez Gene: TIRAP (a.k.a. BACTS1, Mal, MyD88-2, wyatt)
  Tag / fusion protein: p40 Phox lipid binding domain (N terminal on insert); GFP (C terminal on insert)
Terms and licenses: Academic/Nonprofit Terms; Industry Terms: Not Available to Industry
How to cite: PX-TIR-GFP was a gift from Jonathan Kagan (Addgene plasmid # 52737 ; http://n2t.net/addgene:52737 ; RRID:Addgene_52737)
