[The description below was written by a language model from this plasmid's Addgene catalogue record.]
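Description:
PX-TIR-GFP is a retroviral mammalian expression plasmid built on the MSCV2.2 backbone, a murine stem cell virus-derived vector in which expression of the payload is normally driven from the viral long terminal repeat after packaging and integration into target cells. The record does not list the promoter or individual backbone features explicitly. In bacteria the plasmid is maintained under ampicillin selection. Its copy number is recorded as unknown, and the origin of replication is not stated.

The insert, about 1.6 kb, encodes a chimeric form of human TIRAP (also called Mal), the Toll/IL-1 receptor adaptor protein. Amino acids 1-85 of TIRAP are deleted, leaving the TIR domain. According to the record, the lipid binding domain of p40-phox is fused at the N terminus in place of this region, and GFP is fused at the C terminus. The PX domain of p40-phox is generally known to bind phosphatidylinositol 3-phosphate, so this swap should redirect the TIR signalling module to a different set of membranes, while GFP allows the fusion's subcellular location to be visualised. Downstream, an IRES drives translation of human CD2 from the same transcript. This provides a cell-surface marker for identifying or sorting transduced cells in place of drug selection.

The associated work concerns how lipid binding by this adaptor determines the subcellular sites of Toll-like receptor signalling. The construct is therefore suited to stable transduction experiments that test how retargeting the TIRAP TIR domain affects its localisation and signalling function.
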