>Addgene plasmid #52737 | PX-TIR-GFP | addgene partial sequence | sequence record 83584 | pLXSN5 5'-CCCTTGAACCTCCTCGTTCGACC-3'
GCCCTCACTCCTTCTCTAGGCGCCGGAATTAGATCTCTCGAGCTCAAGCTTCGAATTCCCGCCGCCACCA
TGGCTGTGGCCCAGCAGCTGCGGGCCGAGAGTGACTTTGAACAGCTTCCGGATGATGTTGCCATCTCGGC
CAACATTGCTGACATCGAGGAGAAGAGAGGCTTCACCAGCCACTTTGTTTTCGTCATCGAGGTGAAGACA
AAAGGAGGATCCAAGTACCTCATCTACCGCCGCTACCGCCAGTTCCATGCTTTGCAGAGCAAGCTGGAGG
AGCGCTTCGGGCCAGACAGCAAGAGCAGTGCCCTGGCCTGTACCCTGCCCACACTCCCAGCCAAAGTCTA
CGTGGGTGTGAAACAGGAGATCGCCGAGATGCGGATACCTGCCCTCAACGCCTACATGAAGAGCCTGCTC
AGCCTGCCGGTCTGGGTGCTGATGGATGAGGACGTCCGGATCTTCTTTTACCAGTCGCCCTATGACTCAG
AGCAGGTGCCCCAGGCACTCCGCTATGACGTCTGCGTGTGCCACAGTGAGGAAGACCTGGTGGCCGCCCA
GGACCTGGTCTCCTACTTGGAAGGCAGCACTGCCAGCCTGCGCTGCTTCCTGCAACTCCGGGATGCAACC
CCAGGCGGCGCTATAGTGTCCGAGCTGTGCCAGGCACTGAGCAGTAGTCACTGCCGGGTGCTGCTCATCA
CGCCGGGCTTCCTTCAGGACCCCTGGTGCAAGTACCAAATGCTGCAGGCCCTGACCGAGGCTCCAGGGGC
CGAGGGCTGCACCATCCCCCTGCTGTCGGGCCTCAGCAGAGCTGCCTACCCACCTGAGCTCCGATTCATG
TACTACGTCGATGGCAGGGGCCCTGATGGTGGCTTTCGTCAAGTCAAAGAAGCTGTCATGCGTTGTAAGC
TACTACAGGAGGGAGAAAGGGGAACGGGATTCAGCTACAGTATCTGATCTACTTGGG
