>Addgene plasmid #52737 | PX-TIR-GFP | addgene partial sequence | sequence record 87669 | EGFP-N 5'-CGTCGCCGTCCAGCTCGACCAG-3'
GCTCCTCGCCCTTGCTCACCATGGTGGCGACCGGTGGATCCCGGGCCCGCGGTACCCCAAGTAGATCAGA
TACTGTAGCTGAATCCCGTTCCCCTTCTCCCTCCTGTAGTAGCTTACAACGCATGACAGCTTCTTTGACT
TGACGAAAGCCACCATCAGGGCCCCTGCCATCGACGTAGTACATGAATCGGAGCTCAGGTGGGTAGGCAG
CTCTGCTGAGGCCCGACAGCAGGGGGATGGTGCAGCCCTCGGCCCCTGGAGCCTCGGTCAGGGCCTGCAG
CATTTGGTACTTGCACCAGGGGTCCTGAAGGAAGCCCGGCGTGATGAGCAGCACCCGGCAGTGACTACTG
CTCAGTGCCTGGCACAGCTCGGACACTATAGCGCCGCCTGGGGTTGCATCCCGGAGTTGCAGGAAGCAGC
GCAGGCTGGCAGTGCTGCCTTCCAAGTAGGAGACCAGGTCCTGGGCGGCCACCAGGTCTTCCTCACTGTG
GCACACGCAGACGTCATAGCGGAGTGCCTGGGGCACCTGCTCTGAGTCATAGGGCGACTGGTAAAAGAAG
ATCCGGACGTCCTCATCCATCAGCACCCAGACCGGCAGGCTGAGCAGGCTCTTCATGTAGGCGTTGAGGG
CAGGTATCCGCATCTCGGCGATCTCCTGTTTCACACCCACGTAGACTTTGGCTGGGAGTGTGGGCAGGGT
ACAGGCCAGGGCACTGCTCTTGCTGTCTGGCCCGAAGCGCTCCTCCAGCTTGCTCTGCAAAGCATGGAAC
TGGCGGTAGCGGCGGTAGATGAGGTACTTGGATCCTCCTTTTGTCTTCACCTCGATGACGAAAACAAAGT
GGCTGGTGAAGCCTCTCTTCTCCTCGATGTCAGCAATGTTGGCCGAGATGGCAACATCATCCGGAAGCTG
TTCAAAGTCACTCTCGGCCCGCAGCTGCTGGGCCACAGCCATGG
